>Addgene plasmid #21297 | pLKO.1 shMTH1-1 | addgene partial sequence | sequence record 27075 | 21297 with LKO1-5
TTCTTGGCTTTATATATCTTGTGGAAAGGACGAAACACCGGGTGGCTGCTGAACAGCTGCAACTCCGGTT
GCATCTGTTCAGTGGCCACGGGGTGTTCCGTCGTTTAACNGCATCGACAANGCCTCTTATTTNAGAACNT
TCCAAAACCGTAATCATTTAATACTCACTTGTTNAAGTTTAGGCCTACTGCCCCCCAAATGNTCATGTCA
AACGGCCTAATATTCGCAAACAATCGTGCCCAGGTCAGACGAATACATCGCGTAACCATTGGTACAGGAG
GGGACACACTGGGGGGGGCCCTCCCGACGATCCCGGCTCACCACCGCGCCCCGACCTGCGTNATGGGCTT
CTCAAATACCATCACCACCGCGTTCTAATTACTCTAGAATACACGACTTTTGTATCGATATNGANCCCTA
GTGCAACATAGCAGCGCTTCAATTCCTCCGAATTGGGAAAAGCTGTGGAGCCCGTGAATTGATCGAATGG
GAATCGAGCAAGTGAACTTACGAGCTATATTTTTTGAGGCCTTCCGTCGGGGGAAACAGCCTCCCGGGAA
CGCAACGAACGGCTGACCCTTCCTGGACATATAACCAATTTATCCTCGGCTGTAGACCTGTATGGGTGCT
AATCGTGAAACGAAGCAATCTAGCGATACAAGGCTTCGACGTAANGCTCGATGTGGCGCAGGCTCATTGC
AAGGAGAGTCGTGTCACACATCGCATACAGTCTGACTGGGGGCACCCCCTCAAGTTTTTACCGTTACACG
GTGCATGGGATATATTCTATGATCGAGAGAGTAAGTGTGCTAGTCCGNAGGGCNNGTAACCATACAGACC
AGCN
