[The description below was written by a language model from this plasmid's Addgene catalogue record.]
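Description:
pLKO.1 shMTH1-1 is a lentiviral RNAi plasmid built on the pLKO.1 puro backbone (about 7 kb without insert) and designed to knock down human MTH1, the product of the NUDT1 gene, in mammalian cells. It is propagated in bacteria as a high-copy plasmid under ampicillin selection, with a recombination-deficient strain recorded as the growth host, a common precaution for constructs carrying lentiviral repeat sequences. In mammalian cells, transduced or transfected populations are selected with puromycin.

The payload is a short hairpin RNA, the first of a series directed against MTH1, cloned as an oligonucleotide cassette between the AgeI and EcoRI sites of the backbone; whether those sites survived cloning is not recorded. No feature table is provided, so the regulatory elements are not itemised. The promoter driving the hairpin is not stated in the record, although pLKO.1-type vectors generally use a human U6 RNA polymerase III promoter for the shRNA, with a separate cassette for puromycin resistance, all flanked by lentiviral long terminal repeats that allow packaging and genomic integration when helper plasmids are supplied in trans. Once integrated, the hairpin is processed by the cellular RNAi machinery into a small interfering RNA that targets the NUDT1 transcript for degradation.

MTH1 hydrolyses oxidised nucleotides. The associated publication concerns the need for continuous elimination of oxidised nucleotides to prevent rapid onset of cellular senescence, so the construct serves for stable MTH1 depletion in human cells to study oxidative damage and senescence.
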