Addgene plasmid #21297: pLKO.1 shMTH1-1
Depositing lab: Bob Weinberg. Depositing organization: Whitehead Institute for Biomedical Research. Publication: Continuous elimination of oxidized nucleotides is necessary to prevent rapid onset of cellular senescence. Rai P, Onder TT, Young JJ, McFaline JL, Pang B, Dedon PC, Weinberg RA. Proc Natl Acad Sci U S A. 2009 Jan 6. 106(1):169-74. 10.1073/pnas.0809834106 PubMed 19118192.
Backbone
  Vector backbone: pLKO.1 puro
  Backbone manufacturer: Available at Addgene (#8453)
  Backbone size w/o insert (bp): 7000
  Vector type: Mammalian Expression, Lentiviral, RNAi
  Selectable markers: Puromycin
Growth in bacteria
  Bacterial resistance: Ampicillin, 100 μg/mL
  Growth temperature: 37°C
  Growth strain: Stbl3
  Copy number: High Copy
Gene/Insert
  Gene/Insert name: shMTH1-1 (alt names: MTH1 shRNA; MTH1)
  Species: H. sapiens (human)
  Entrez Gene: NUDT1 (a.k.a. MTH1)
  Cloning method: Restriction Enzyme; 5′ cloning site AgeI (unknown if destroyed); 3′ cloning site EcoRI (unknown if destroyed)
  Sequencing primers: 5′ LKO.1 5'
Terms and licenses: Academic/Nonprofit Terms; Industry Terms: Not Available to Industry
Depositor comments: shRNA #1 directed against MTH1 sequence 5′-GTGGCTGCTGAACAGCTGCAA-3′.
How to cite: pLKO.1 shMTH1-1 was a gift from Bob Weinberg (Addgene plasmid # 21297 ; http://n2t.net/addgene:21297 ; RRID:Addgene_21297)
